Addgene plasmid #61000: pUC19_TTE1564
Purpose: T7-transcription template for Tte mRNA used for in vitro translation
Depositing lab: Nils Walter. Depositing organization: University of Michigan. Publication: The Shine-Dalgarno sequence of riboswitch-regulated single mRNAs shows ligand-dependent accessibility bursts. Rinaldi AJ, Lund PE, Blanco MR, Walter NG. Nat Commun. 2016 Jan 19;7:8976. doi: 10.1038/ncomms9976. PubMed 26781350.
Backbone
  Vector backbone: pUC19
  Backbone size w/o insert (bp): 2700
  Total vector size (bp): 3716
  Vector type: Unspecified
Growth in bacteria
  Bacterial resistance: Ampicillin, 100 μg/mL
  Growth temperature: 37°C
  Growth strain: JM109
  Copy number: Unknown
Gene/Insert
  Gene/Insert name: TTE1564 transcript
  Species: Thermoanaerobacter tengcongensis MB4
  Insert size (bp): 1036
  GenBank ID: 995666 995665
  Promoter: T7
  Cloning method: Restriction Enzyme; 5′ cloning site BamHI (not destroyed); 3′ cloning site HindIII (not destroyed)
  Sequencing primers: 5′ M13 Fwd; 3′ tgtggaattgtgagcgga
Terms and licenses: Academic/Nonprofit Terms; Industry Terms: Not Available to Industry
How to cite: pUC19_TTE1564 was a gift from Nils Walter (Addgene plasmid # 61000 ; http://n2t.net/addgene:61000 ; RRID:Addgene_61000)
