[The description below was written by a language model from this plasmid's Addgene catalogue record and pLannotate feature annotations shown in this document.]
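Description:
pUC19_TTE1564 is a small (about 3.7 kb) bacterial cloning plasmid built on pUC19 that serves as a DNA template for in vitro transcription rather than as an expression vector for cells. It is propagated in E. coli through the high-copy ColE1/pUC-type origin and selected with ampicillin via the β-lactamase (AmpR) gene and its native promoter. The remaining annotated backbone elements are ordinary pUC remnants: fragments of lacZα, the multiple cloning site, the lac promoter, operator and CAP binding site, and short fragments matching lacI, bom and rop.

The payload is an approximately 1 kb insert from Thermoanaerobacter tengcongensis MB4, described as the TTE1564 transcript and cloned between the BamHI and HindIII sites, both of which are retained. A T7 promoter sits immediately at the 5′ end of the insert, interrupting the lacZα region and oriented opposite to the lac promoter, so T7 RNA polymerase can produce the mRNA as a run-off or defined transcript. The feature table annotates only one coding sequence within the insert, queF, which encodes the NADPH-dependent reductase that converts preQ0 to preQ1. This lies several hundred bases downstream of the promoter. The intervening stretch is unannotated, though the two gene identifiers in the record suggest the transcript spans two adjacent genes.

According to the record, the transcribed Tte mRNA is used for in vitro translation. The associated study examined ligand-dependent accessibility of the Shine-Dalgarno sequence in riboswitch-regulated single mRNAs. The riboswitch itself is not annotated in the feature table.
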