Features (pLannotate 1.2.2; 13 found; start..end, strand, type, name):
    137..236     +  misc_feature   bom (fragment): basis of mobility region from pBR322
    242..399     -  CDS            lacZα (fragment): LacZα fragment of β-galactosidase; lacZ fragment
    396..423     +  misc_feature   MCS (fragment): pUC18/19 multiple cloning site
    423..441     +  promoter       T7 promoter: promoter for bacteriophage T7 RNA polymerase
    982..1383    +  CDS            queF: QUEF_CALS4 - Protein inferred from homology: Swiss-Prot protein existence level 3. Catalyzes the NADPH-dependent reduction of 7-cyano-7- deazaguanine (preQ0) to 7-aminomethyl-7-deazaguanine (preQ1). From Caldanaerobacter subterraneus subsp. tengcongensis (strain DSM 15242 / JCM 11007 / NBRC 100824 / MB4) (Thermoanaerobacter tengcongensis).
   1519..1535    -  protein_bind   lac operator: The lac repressor binds to the lac operator to inhibit transcription in E. coli. This inhibition can be relieved by adding lactose or isopropyl-β-D-thiogalactopyranoside (IPTG). lac repressor encoded by lacI
   1543..1573    -  promoter       lac promoter: promoter for the E. coli lac operon
   1588..1609    -  protein_bind   CAP binding site: CAP binding activates transcription in the presence of cAMP. E. coli catabolite activator protein
   1622..1714    -  CDS            lacI (fragment): lac repressor; lacI; The lac repressor binds to the lac operator to inhibit transcription in E. coli. This inhibition can be relieved by adding lactose or isopropyl-β-D-thiogalactopyranoside (IPTG).
   1897..2485    -  rep_origin     ori: high-copy-number ColE1/pMB1/pBR322/pUC origin of replication
   2656..3516    -  CDS            AmpR: β-lactamase; bla; confers resistance to ampicillin, carbenicillin, and related antibiotics
   3517..3621    -  promoter       AmpR promoter: bla
   3716..35      +  CDS            rop (fragment) (across the origin): Rop protein, which maintains plasmids at low copy number; rop
>Addgene plasmid #61000 | pUC19_TTE1564 | depositor full sequence | sequence record 98510 | pUC19_TTE1564 sequence 3716 bps
TCGCGCGTTTCGGTGATGACGGTGAAAACCTCTGACACATGCAGCTCCCGGAGACGGTCACAGCTTGTCT
GTAAGCGGATGCCGGGAGCAGACAAGCCCGTCAGGGCGCGTCAGCGGGTGTTGGCGGGTGTCGGGGCTGG
CTTAACTATGCGGCATCAGAGCAGATTGTACTGAGAGTGCACCATATGCGGTGTGAAATACCGCACAGAT
GCGTAAGGAGAAAATACCGCATCAGGCGCCATTCGCCATTCAGGCTGCGCAACTGTTGGGAAGGGCGATC
GGTGCGGGCCTCTTCGCTATTACGCCAGCTGGCGAAAGGGGGATGTGCTGCAAGGCGATTAAGTTGGGTA
ACGCCAGGGTTTTCCCAGTCACGACGTTGTAAAACGACGGCCAGTGAATTCGAGCTCGGTACCCGGGGAT
CCTAATACGACTCACTATAGGGCAGTGAGCAACAAAATGCTCACCTGGGTCGCAGTAACCCCAGTTAACA
AAACAAGGGAGGTAATTTTGTGCCCAAAAAAAGAATAAAAGATTTAGCTGAAATTGCTCTTGTTGCAGCA
ATTTATTTCGCACTCACAATTATATTTTCGTCCATTTCGTTTTTACCCGTTCAATTTCGAATCGGGGAAA
TTACGAAATCCATTGTAGTATTCAATAAAAAATATGCTATTTCCATGATGATAGGAAATTTTTTTGCAAA
TTTGTTTAGCCCATTTGCTGGTGCAATGGAATTAATTTTTATGCCTCTTTCGAACTTAATAGGCTGTACA
ATTGGATACTACATTGGAAGACTTACTCACAAAGCGATAGGAGCTATATTCATAGCCCTTTGGATTGCAG
CATCAGTTGCAATTACTTTAAAGGTTTCTGCAGGCATACCATTTATTCCGACTTTCTTAAGCGTGGGAGT
AGCGGAAACTGTACTTTTGGTAACTGGATATTTTTTGCTTTTCACAATTGAAAAGAAAGGAGTTGTGAAA
TTTGACAGATAAATATAAAGAGAGAAGATTTGACATTTACGGTTACGAAAAAATTGACAAAGAAGTTCTA
GAATCTATTGAATATGAGTATCCTGAAAAAAATACTATCGTGGAGTATATTACCGATGAATTTTCTTCTG
TTTGCCCTTGGACAGGATTACCTGACAATGCAAAACTTACTATAAGGTATATACCCCACAAAAAACTTGT
AGAACTTAAATCCTTAAAATATTACCTTACATCTTATAGGAATGTAGGTATATTGCAAGAACATGCAATA
AACAGAATTTTAGATGATTTGGTGGAATTCCTGCAGCCAAAATTTATGGAAATAATAGGCGAATTTCAGG
AAAGAGGAGGAATAGCTACAAGAATTATAGCAAGGTATGAAAAAGAGGAGTATTAAACTTAAAAGGCTGC
CTAAAATTTTGTAGGCAGCTTTTTTATTCATTTTAGTTTTTCTTCAAAATGAGTTTACAGAGAACGATGA
GGAAGCAAGCTTGGCGTAATCATGGTCATAGCTGTTTCCTGTGTGAAATTGTTATCCGCTCACAATTCCA
CACAACATACGAGCCGGAAGCATAAAGTGTAAAGCCTGGGGTGCCTAATGAGTGAGCTAACTCACATTAA
TTGCGTTGCGCTCACTGCCCGCTTTCCAGTCGGGAAACCTGTCGTGCCAGCTGCATTAATGAATCGGCCA
ACGCGCGGGGAGAGGCGGTTTGCGTATTGGGCGCTCTTCCGCTTCCTCGCTCACTGACTCGCTGCGCTCG
GTCGTTCGGCTGCGGCGAGCGGTATCAGCTCACTCAAAGGCGGTAATACGGTTATCCACAGAATCAGGGG
ATAACGCAGGAAAGAACATGTGAGCAAAAGGCCAGCAAAAGGCCAGGAACCGTAAAAAGGCCGCGTTGCT
GGCGTTTTTCCATAGGCTCCGCCCCCCTGACGAGCATCACAAAAATCGACGCTCAAGTCAGAGGTGGCGA
AACCCGACAGGACTATAAAGATACCAGGCGTTTCCCCCTGGAAGCTCCCTCGTGCGCTCTCCTGTTCCGA
CCCTGCCGCTTACCGGATACCTGTCCGCCTTTCTCCCTTCGGGAAGCGTGGCGCTTTCTCATAGCTCACG
CTGTAGGTATCTCAGTTCGGTGTAGGTCGTTCGCTCCAAGCTGGGCTGTGTGCACGAACCCCCCGTTCAG
CCCGACCGCTGCGCCTTATCCGGTAACTATCGTCTTGAGTCCAACCCGGTAAGACACGACTTATCGCCAC
TGGCAGCAGCCACTGGTAACAGGATTAGCAGAGCGAGGTATGTAGGCGGTGCTACAGAGTTCTTGAAGTG
GTGGCCTAACTACGGCTACACTAGAAGAACAGTATTTGGTATCTGCGCTCTGCTGAAGCCAGTTACCTTC
GGAAAAAGAGTTGGTAGCTCTTGATCCGGCAAACAAACCACCGCTGGTAGCGGTGGTTTTTTTGTTTGCA
AGCAGCAGATTACGCGCAGAAAAAAAGGATCTCAAGAAGATCCTTTGATCTTTTCTACGGGGTCTGACGC
TCAGTGGAACGAAAACTCACGTTAAGGGATTTTGGTCATGAGATTATCAAAAAGGATCTTCACCTAGATC
CTTTTAAATTAAAAATGAAGTTTTAAATCAATCTAAAGTATATATGAGTAAACTTGGTCTGACAGTTACC
AATGCTTAATCAGTGAGGCACCTATCTCAGCGATCTGTCTATTTCGTTCATCCATAGTTGCCTGACTCCC
CGTCGTGTAGATAACTACGATACGGGAGGGCTTACCATCTGGCCCCAGTGCTGCAATGATACCGCGAGAC
CCACGCTCACCGGCTCCAGATTTATCAGCAATAAACCAGCCAGCCGGAAGGGCCGAGCGCAGAAGTGGTC
CTGCAACTTTATCCGCCTCCATCCAGTCTATTAATTGTTGCCGGGAAGCTAGAGTAAGTAGTTCGCCAGT
TAATAGTTTGCGCAACGTTGTTGCCATTGCTACAGGCATCGTGGTGTCACGCTCGTCGTTTGGTATGGCT
TCATTCAGCTCCGGTTCCCAACGATCAAGGCGAGTTACATGATCCCCCATGTTGTGCAAAAAAGCGGTTA
GCTCCTTCGGTCCTCCGATCGTTGTCAGAAGTAAGTTGGCCGCAGTGTTATCACTCATGGTTATGGCAGC
ACTGCATAATTCTCTTACTGTCATGCCATCCGTAAGATGCTTTTCTGTGACTGGTGAGTACTCAACCAAG
TCATTCTGAGAATAGTGTATGCGGCGACCGAGTTGCTCTTGCCCGGCGTCAATACGGGATAATACCGCGC
CACATAGCAGAACTTTAAAAGTGCTCATCATTGGAAAACGTTCTTCGGGGCGAAAACTCTCAAGGATCTT
ACCGCTGTTGAGATCCAGTTCGATGTAACCCACTCGTGCACCCAACTGATCTTCAGCATCTTTTACTTTC
ACCAGCGTTTCTGGGTGAGCAAAAACAGGAAGGCAAAATGCCGCAAAAAAGGGAATAAGGGCGACACGGA
AATGTTGAATACTCATACTCTTCCTTTTTCAATATTATTGAAGCATTTATCAGGGTTATTGTCTCATGAG
CGGATACATATTTGAATGTATTTAGAAAAATAAACAAATAGGGGTTCCGCGCACATTTCCCCGAAAAGTG
CCACCTGACGTCTAAGAAACCATTATTATCATGACATTAACCTATAAAAATAGGCGTATCACGAGGCCCT
TTCGTC
