>Addgene plasmid #61000 | pUC19_TTE1564 | addgene partial sequence | sequence record 102757 | M13pUC-Fwd 5'-CCCAGTCACGACGTTGTAAAACG-3'
GGGCAGTGAGCAACAAAATGCTCACCTGGGTCGCAGTAACCCCAGTTAACAAAACAAGGGAGGTAATTTT
GTGCCCAAAAAAAGAATAAAAGATTTAGCTGAAATTGCTCTTGTTGCAGCAATTTATTTCGCACTCACAA
TTATATTTTCGTCCATTTCGTTTTTACCCGTTCAATTTCGAATCGGGGAAATTACGAAATCCATTGTAGT
ATTCAATAAAAAATATGCTATTTCCATGATGATAGGAAATTTTTTTGCAAATTTGTTTAGCCCATTTGCT
GGTGCAATGGAATTAATTTTTATGCCTCTTTCGAACTTAATAGGCTGTACAATTGGATACTACATTGGAA
GACTTACTCACAAAGCGATAGGAGCTATATTCATAGCCCTTTGGATTGCAGCATCAGTTGCAATTACTTT
AAAGGTTTCTGCAGGCATACCATTTATTCCGACTTTCTTAAGCGTGGGAGTAGCGGAAACTGTACTTTTG
GTAACTGGATATTTTTTGCTTTTCACAATTGAAAAGAAAGGAGTTGTGAAATTTGACAGATAAATATAAA
GAGAGAAGATTTGACATTTACGGTTACGAAAAAATTGACAAAGAAGTTCTAGAATCTATTGAATATGAGT
ATCCTGAAAAAAA
