>Addgene plasmid #61000 | pUC19_TTE1564 | addgene partial sequence | sequence record 102982 | M13pUC-Rev 5'-AGCGGATAACAATTTCACACAGG-3'
CTTGCTTCCTCATCGTTCTCTGTAAACTCATTTTGAAGAAAAACTAAAATGAATAAAAAAGCTGCCTACA
AAATTTTAGGCAGCCTTTTAAGTTTAATACTCCTCTTTTTCATACCTTGCTATAATTCTTGTAGCTATTC
CTCCTCTTTCCTGAAATTCGCCTATTATTTCCATAAATTTTGGCTGCAGGAATTCCACCAAATCATCTAA
AATTCTGTTTATTGCATGTTCTTGCAATATACCTACATTCCTATAAGATGTAAGGTAATATTTTAAGGAT
TTAAGTTCTACAAGTTTTTTGTGGGGTATATACCTTATAGTAAGTTTTGCATTGTCAGGTAATCCTGTCC
AAGGGCAAACAGAAGAAAATTCATCGGTAATATACTCCACGATAGTATTTTTTTCAGGATACTCATATTC
AATAGATTCTAGAACTTCTTTGTCAATTTTTTCGTAACCGTAAATGTCAAATCTTCTCTCTTTATATTTA
TCTGTCAAATTTCACAACTCCTTTCTTTTCAATTGTGAAAAGCAAAAAATATCCAGTTACCAAAAGTACA
GTTTCCGCTACTCCCACGCTTAAGAAAGTCGGAATAAATGGTATGCCTGCAGAAACCTTTAAAGTAATTG
CAACTGATGCTGCAATCCAAAGGGCTATGAATATAGCTCCTATCGCTTTGTGAGTAAGTCTTCCAATGTA
GTATCCAATTGTACAGCCTATTAAGTTCGAAAGAGGCATAAAAATTAATTCCATTGCACCAGCAAATGGG
CTAAACAAATTTGCAAAAAAATTTCCTATCATCATGGAAATAGCATATTTTTTATTGAATACTACAATGG
ATT
